>Addgene plasmid #222882 | L2111-FKBP-GPA-20-11S | addgene full sequence | sequence record 444498 | Addgene NGS Result
CGGGAGATCTCCCGATCCCCTATGGTGCACTCTCAGTACAATCTGCTCTGATGCCGCATAGTTAAGCCAG
TATCTGCTCCCTGCTTGTGTGTTGGAGGTCGCTGAGTAGTGCGCGAGCAAAATTTAAGCTACAACAAGGC
AAGGCTTGACCGACAATTGCATGAAGAATCTGCTTAGGGTTAGGCGTTTTGCGCTGCTTCGCGATGTACG
GGCCAGATATACGCGTTGACATTGATTATTGACTAGTTATTAATAGTAATCAATTACGGGGTCATTAGTT
CATAGCCCATATATGGAGTTCCGCGTTACATAACTTACGGTAAATGGCCCGCCTGGCTGACCGCCCAACG
ACCCCCGCCCATTGACGTCAATAATGACGTATGTTCCCATAGTAACGCCAATAGGGACTTTCCATTGACG
TCAATGGGTGGAGTATTTACGGTAAACTGCCCACTTGGCAGTACATCAAGTGTATCATATGCCAAGTACG
CCCCCTATTGACGTCAATGACGGTAAATGGCCCGCCTGGCATTATGCCCAGTACATGACCTTATGGGACT
TTCCTACTTGGCAGTACATCTACGTATTAGTCATCGCTATTACCATGGTGATGCGGTTTTGGCAGTACAT
CAATGGGCGTGGATAGCGGTTTGACTCACGGGGATTTCCAAGTCTCCACCCCATTGACGTCAATGGGAGT
TTGTTTTGGCACCAAAATCAACGGGACTTTCCAAAATGTCGTAACAACTCCGCCCCATTGACGCAAATGG
GCGGTAGGCGTGTACGGTGGGAGGTCTATATAAGCAGAGCTCTCTGGCTAACTAGAGAACCCACTGCTTA
CTGGCTTATCGAAATTAATACGACTCACTATAGGGAGTCCCAAGCTGGCTAGCGCCACCATGTATGGAAA
AATAATCTTTGTATTACTATTGTCAGAAATTGTGAGCATATCAGCAGAGCAGAAACTCATCTCAGAAGAG
GATCTGGGCGCGCCTATGGGAGTGCAGGTGGAAACCATCTCCCCAGGAGACGGGCGCACCTTCCCCAAGC
GCGGCCAGACCTGCGTGGTGCACTACACCGGGATGCTTGAAGATGGAAAGAAATTTGATTCCTCCCGGGA
CAGAAACAAGCCCTTTAAGTTTATGCTAGGCAAGCAGGAGGTGATCCGAGGCTGGGAAGAAGGGGTTGCC
CAGATGAGTGTGGGTCAGAGAGCCAAACTGACTATATCTCCAGATTATGCCTATGGTGCCACTGGGCACC
CAGGCATCATCCCACCACATGCCACTCTCGTCTTCGATGTGGAGCTTCTAAAACTGGAAAGTGCTGGTGG
TAGTGCTGGTGGTAGTGCTGGTGGTAGTGCTGGTGGTAGTGCTGGTGGTCCTCGAGCTCAAGCTTCGAAT
TCTGCAGTCGACGGTACCGCGGGCCCGGGATCCACCGGATCTAGAACCGGTTTAAGTACCACTGAGGTGG
CAATGCACACTTCAACCTCTTCTTCAGTCACAAAGAGTTACATCTCATCACAGACAAATGATACGCACAA
ACGGGACACATATGCAGCCACTCCTAGAGCTCATGAAGTTTCAGAAATTTCTGTTAGAACTGTTTACCCT
CCAGAAGAGGAAACCGGAGAAAGGGTACAACTTGCCCATCATTTCTCTGAACCAGAGATAACACTCATTA
TTTTTGGGGTGATGGCTGGTGTTATTGGAACGATCCTCTTAATTTCTTACGGTATTCGCCGACTGATAAA
GAAAAGCCCATCTGATGTAAAACCTCTCCCCTCACCTGACACAGACGTGCCTTTAAGTTCTGTTGAAATA
GAAAATCCAGAGACAAGTGATCAATTAATTAAGGGGGGGTCTGGAGGCAGTGGTGGGTCTGGTGGTGGTT
CTGGGGGGAGTGGGGGTTCAGGCGTCTTCACACTCGAAGATTTCGTTGGGGACTGGGAACAGACAGCCGC
CTACAACCTGGACCAAGTCCTTGAACAGGGAGGTGTGTCCAGTTTGCTGCAGAATCTCGCCGTGTCCGTA
ACTCCGATCCAAAGGATTGTCCGGAGCGGTGAAAATGCCCTGAAGATCGACATCCATGTCATCATCCCGT
ATGAAGGTCTGAGCGCCGACCAAATGGCCCAGATCGAAGAGGTGTTTAAGGTGGTGTACCCTGTGGATGA
TCATCACTTTAAGGTGATCCTGCCCTATGGCACACTGGTAATCGACGGGGTTACGCCGAACATGCTGAAC
TATTTCGGACGGCCGTATGAAGGCATCGCCGTGTTCGACGGCAAAAAGATCACTGTAACAGGGACCCTGT
GGAACGGCAACAAAATTATCGACGAGCGCCTGATCACCCCCGACGGCTCCATGCTGTTCCGAGTAACCAT
CAACAGCTAAGCGGCCGCTCGAGTCTAGAGGGCCCGTTTAAACCCGCTGATCAGCCTCGACTGTGCCTTC
TAGTTGCCAGCCATCTGTTGTTTGCCCCTCCCCCGTGCCTTCCTTGACCCTGGAAGGTGCCACTCCCACT
GTCCTTTCCTAATAAAATGAGGAAATTGCATCGCATTGTCTGAGTAGGTGTCATTCTATTCTGGGGGGTG
GGGTGGGGCAGGACAGCAAGGGGGAGGATTGGGAAGTCAATAGCAGGCATGCTGGGGATGCGGTGGGCTC
TATGGCTTCTGAGGCGGAAAGAACCAGCTGGGGCTCTAGGGGGTATCCCC
[124 nt withheld, positions 2711-2834]
C
[91 nt withheld, positions 2836-2926]
A
[49 nt withheld, positions 2928-2976]
CCTTTGACGTTGGAGTCCACGTTCTTT
[37 nt withheld, positions 3004-3040]
ACCCTATCTCGGTCTATTCTTTTGATTTATAAGGGATTTTGCCGATTTCGGCCTATTGGTTAAAAAATGA
GCTGATTTAACAAAAATTTAACGCGAATTAATTCTGTGGAATGTGTGTCAGTTAGGCTCAATTAGTCAGC
AACCATAGTCCCGCCCCTAACTCCGCCCATCCCGCCCCTAACTCCGCCCAGTTCCGCCCATTCTCCGCCC
CATGGCTGACTAATTTTTTTTATTTATGCAGAGGCCGAGGCCGCCTCTGCCTCTGAGCTATTCCAGAAGT
AGTGAGGAGGCTTTTTTGGAGGCCTAGGCTTTTGCAAAAAGCTCCCGGGAGCTTGTATATCCATTTTCGG
AGGTTGGGCTTCGGAATCGTTTTCCGGGACGCCGGCTGGATGATCCTCCAGCGCGGGGATCTCATGCTGG
AGTTCTTCGCCCACCCCAACTTGTTTATTGCAGCTTATAATGGTTACAAATAAAGCAATAGCATCACAAA
TTTCACAAATAAAGCATTTTTTTCACTGCATTCTAGTTGTGGTTTGTCCAAACTCATCAATGTATCTTAT
CATGTCTGTATACCGTCGACCTCTAGCTAGAGCTTGGCGTAATCATGGTCATAGCTGTTTCCTGTGTGAA
ATTGTTATCCGCTCACAATTCCACACAACATACGAGCCGGAAGCATAAAGTGTAAAGCCTGGGGTGCCTA
ATGAGTGAGCTAACTCACATTAATTGCGTTGCGCTCACTGCCCGCTTTCCAGTCGGGAAACCTGTCGTGC
CAGCTGCATTAATGAATCGGCCAACGCGCGGGGAGAGGCGGTTTGCGTATTGGGCGCTCTTCCGCTTCCT
CGCTCACTGACTCGCTGCGCTCGGTCGTTCGGCTGCGGCGAGCGGTATCAGCTCACTCAAAGGCGGTAAT
ACGGTTATCCACAGAATCAGGGGATAACGCAGGAAAGAACATGTGAGCAAAAGGCCAGCAAAAGGCCAGG
AACCGTAAAAAGGCCGCGTTGCTGGCGTTTTTCCATAGGCTCCGCCCCCCTGACGAGCATCACAAAAATC
GACGCTCAAGTCAGAGGTGGCGAAACCCGACAGGACTATAAAGATACCAGGCGTTTCCCCCTGGAAGCTC
CCTCGTGCGCTCTCCTGTTCCGACCCTGCCGCTTACCGGATACCTGTCCGCCTTTCTCCCTTCGGGAAGC
GTGGCGCTTTCTCATAGCTCACGCTGTAGGTATCTCAGTTCGGTGTAGGTCGTTCGCTCCAAGCTGGGCT
GTGTGCACGAACCCCCCGTTCAGCCCGACCGCTGCGCCTTATCCGGTAACTATCGTCTTGAGTCCAACCC
GGTAAGACACGACTTATCGCCACTGGCAGCAGCCACTGGTAACAGGATTAGCAGAGCGAGGTATGTAGGC
GGTGCTACAGAGTTCTTGAAGTGGTGGCCTAACTACGGCTACACTAGAAGGACAGTATTTGGTATCTGCG
CTCTGCTGAAGCCAGTTACCTTCGGAAAAAGAGTTGGTAGCTCTTGATCCGGCAAACAAACCACCGCTGG
TAGCGGTGGTTTTTTTGTTTGCAAGCAGCAGATTACGCGCAGAAAAAAAGGATCTCAAGAAGATCCTTTG
ATCTTTTCTACGGGGTCTGACGCTCAGTGGAACGAAAACTCACGTTAAGGGATTTTGGTCATGAGATTAT
CAAAAAGGATCTTCACCTAGATCCTTTTAAATTAAAAATGAAGTTTTAAATCAATCTAAAGTATATATGA
GTAAACTTGGTCTGACAGTTACCAATGCTTAATCAGTGAGGCACCTATCTCAGCGATCTGTCTATTTCGT
TCATCCATAGTTGCCTGACTCCCCGTCGTGTAGATAACTACGATACGGGAGGGCTTACCATCTGGCCCCA
GTGCTGCAATGATACCGCGAGACCCACGCTCACCGGCTCCAGATTTATCAGCAATAAACCAGCCAGCCGG
AAGGGCCGAGCGCAGAAGTGGTCCTGCAACTTTATCCGCCTCCATCCAGTCTATTAATTGTTGCCGGGAA
GCTAGAGTAAGTAGTTCGCCAGTTAATAGTTTGCGCAACGTTGTTGCCATTGCTACAGGCATCGTGGTGT
CACGCTCGTCGTTTGGTATGGCTTCATTCAGCTCCGGTTCCCAACGATCAAGGCGAGTTACATGATCCCC
CATGTTGTGCAAAAAAGCGGTTAGCTCCTTCGGTCCTCCGATCGTTGTCAGAAGTAAGTTGGCCGCAGTG
TTATCACTCATGGTTATGGCAGCACTGCATAATTCTCTTACTGTCATGCCATCCGTAAGATGCTTTTCTG
TGACTGGTGAGTACTCAACCAAGTCATTCTGAGAATAGTGTATGCGGCGACCGAGTTGCTCTTGCCCGGC
GTCAATACGGGATAATACCGCGCCACATAGCAGAACTTTAAAAGTGCTCATCATTGGAAAACGTTCTTCG
GGGCGAAAACTCTCAAGGATCTTACCGCTGTTGAGATCCAGTTCGATGTAACCCACTCGTGCACCCAACT
GATCTTCAGCATCTTTTACTTTCACCAGCGTTTCTGGGTGAGCAAAAACAGGAAGGCAAAATGCCGCAAA
AAAGGGAATAAGGGCGACACGGAAATGTTGAATACTCATACTCTTCCTTTTTCAATATTATTGAAGCATT
TATCAGGGTTATTGTCTCATGAGCGGATACATATTTGAATGTATTTAGAAAAATAAACAAATAGGGGTTC
CGCGCACATTTCCCCGAAAAGTGCCACCTGACGTCGACGGAT
Features (pLannotate 1.2.2; 24 found; start..end, strand, type, name):
     21..73      -  misc_feature   bom (fragment): basis of mobility region from pBR322
    228..607     +  enhancer       CMV enhancer: human cytomegalovirus immediate early enhancer
    608..811     +  promoter       CMV promoter: human cytomegalovirus (CMV) immediate early promoter
    807..840     +  LTR            5' LTR (truncated) (fragment): truncated 5' long terminal repeat (LTR) from HIV-1
    856..874     +  promoter       T7 promoter: promoter for bacteriophage T7 RNA polymerase
    900..956     +  CDS            GYPB (fragment): GLPB_HUMAN - Also known as GPB. Experimental evidence at protein level: Swiss-Prot protein existence level 1. This protein is a minor sialoglycoprotein in erythrocyte membranes. From Homo sapiens (Human).
    996..1319    +  CDS            FKBP1A: FKB1A_HUMAN - Also known as FKBP1, FKBP12. Experimental evidence at protein level: Swiss-Prot protein existence level 1. Keeps in an inactive conformation TGFBR1, the TGF-beta type I serine/threonine kinase receptor, preventing TGF-beta receptor activation in absence of ligand. Recruits SMAD7 to ACVR1B which prevents the association of SMAD2 and SMAD3 with the activin receptor complex, thereby blocking the activin signal. May modulate the RYR1 calcium channel activity. PPIases accelerate the folding of proteins. It catalyzes the cis-trans isomerization of proline imidic peptide bonds in oligop
   1381..1433    +  misc_feature   MCS: multiple cloning site
   1455..1844    +  CDS            GYPA (fragment): GLPA_HUMAN - Also known as GPA. Experimental evidence at protein level: Swiss-Prot protein existence level 1. Glycophorin A is the major intrinsic membrane protein of the erythrocyte. The N-terminal glycosylated segment, which lies outside the erythrocyte membrane, has MN blood group receptors. Appears to be important for the function of SLC4A1 and is required for high activity of SLC4A1. May be involved in translocation of SLC4A1 to the plasma membrane. Is a receptor for influenza virus. Is a receptor for Plasmodium falciparum erythrocyte-binding antigen 175 (EBA-175); binding of EBA-175 is d
   1914..2384    +  CDS            Nluc (fragment): NanoLuc® luciferase human codon-optimized
   2441..2552    +  polyA_signal   bGH poly(A) signal: bovine growth hormone polyadenylation signal
   2669..2690    +  promoter       SV40 promoter (fragment): SV40 enhancer and early promoter
   2711..3139    +  rep_origin     f1 ori (sequence partly withheld): f1 bacteriophage origin of replication; arrow indicates direction of (+) strand synthesis
   3144..3166    +  promoter       SV40 promoter (fragment): SV40 enhancer and early promoter
   3167..3358    +  promoter       SV40 promoter: SV40 early promoter
   3385..3483    +  CDS            ble (fragment): BLE_KLEPN - Experimental evidence at protein level: Swiss-Prot protein existence level 1. Binding protein with a strong affinity to the bleomycin family of antibiotics. Binds to CL990; an antimitotic-antibiotic compound. From Klebsiella pneumoniae.
   3478..3599    +  polyA_signal   SV40 poly(A) signal: SV40 polyadenylation signal
   3672..3688    -  protein_bind   lac operator: The lac repressor binds to the lac operator to inhibit transcription in E. coli. This inhibition can be relieved by adding lactose or isopropyl-β-D-thiogalactopyranoside (IPTG). lac repressor encoded by lacI
   3696..3726    -  promoter       lac promoter: promoter for the E. coli lac operon
   3741..3762    -  protein_bind   CAP binding site: CAP binding activates transcription in the presence of cAMP. E. coli catabolite activator protein
   3775..3867    -  CDS            lacI (fragment): lac repressor; lacI; The lac repressor binds to the lac operator to inhibit transcription in E. coli. This inhibition can be relieved by adding lactose or isopropyl-β-D-thiogalactopyranoside (IPTG).
   4050..4638    -  rep_origin     ori: high-copy-number ColE1/pMB1/pBR322/pUC origin of replication
   4809..5669    -  CDS            AmpR: β-lactamase; bla; confers resistance to ampicillin, carbenicillin, and related antibiotics
   5670..5774    -  promoter       AmpR promoter: bla
