[The description below was written by a language model from this plasmid's Addgene catalogue record and pLannotate feature annotations shown in this document.]
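Description:
L2111-FKBP-GPA-20-11S is a mammalian expression plasmid built on a modified pcDNA3.1/Hygro(+) backbone. It encodes one chain of a synthetic transmembrane biosensor that detects rapamycin. In E. coli it is maintained through a high-copy ColE1/pUC-type origin and selected with ampicillin via the β-lactamase gene; an f1 origin is also present. The backbone modification is visible in the feature table. Downstream of the SV40 early promoter there is only a short fragment annotated as a bleomycin-resistance gene before the SV40 poly(A) signal, and no intact hygromycin cassette is annotated. The plasmid therefore appears suited to transient transfection rather than drug selection in mammalian cells, although the record does not state this explicitly.

The payload is driven by the CMV immediate-early enhancer and promoter and terminated by the bGH polyadenylation signal, with a T7 promoter just upstream of the coding region. The open reading frame begins with a short glycophorin-derived segment (annotated as GYPB), probably the signal peptide. According to the catalogue entry, an N-terminal Myc tag follows, although the tag is not separately annotated. Next come human FKBP12 (FKBP1A) as the extracellular ligand-binding domain and a large portion of human glycophorin A, the red blood cell membrane protein used here as the transmembrane scaffold. A 20-residue glycine-serine linker then connects the scaffold to the 11S fragment of split NanoLuc luciferase.

The insert was cloned between NheI and NotI sites, both retained. The stated purpose is rapamycin sensing with split NanoLuc reconstitution as the readout. This implies co-expression with a partner chain carrying a rapamycin-dependent binding domain and the complementary luciferase fragment, so that ligand-induced association yields luminescence. The partner chain is not described in this record.
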