Addgene plasmid #222882: L2111-FKBP-GPA-20-11S
Purpose: Biosensor chain detecting rapamycin and responding with split Nanoluciferase reconstitution. FKBP ectodomain, human Glycophorin A (GPA) scaffold, 20 GS linker, split Nanoluciferase fragment 11S.
Depositing lab: Joshua Leonard. Depositing organization: Northwestern University. Publication: Building Synthetic Biosensors Using Red Blood Cell Proteins. Dolberg TB, Gunnels TF, Ling T, Sarnese KA, Crispino JD, Leonard JN. ACS Synth Biol. 2024 Apr 19;13(4):1273-1289. doi: 10.1021/acssynbio.3c00754. Epub 2024 Mar 27. PubMed 38536408.
Backbone
  Vector backbone: Modified pcDNA3.1/Hygro(+)
  Backbone manufacturer: Thermo Fisher
  Backbone size w/o insert (bp): 4305
  Vector type: Mammalian Expression
Growth in bacteria
  Bacterial resistance: Ampicillin, 100 μg/mL
  Growth temperature: 37°C
  Growth strain: DH5alpha
  Copy number: High Copy
Gene/Insert
  Gene/Insert name: FKBP-GPA-20GS-NanoLuc11S
  Species: H. sapiens (human), Synthetic
  Insert size (bp): 1504
  Promoter: CMV
  Tag / fusion protein: Myc (N terminal on insert)
  Cloning method: Restriction Enzyme; 5′ cloning site NheI (not destroyed); 3′ cloning site NotI (not destroyed)
Terms and licenses: Academic/Nonprofit Terms; Industry Terms: Not Available to Industry
Depositor comments: Please visit https://doi.org/10.1101/2023.12.16.571988 for bioRxiv preprint.
How to cite: L2111-FKBP-GPA-20-11S was a gift from Joshua Leonard (Addgene plasmid # 222882 ; http://n2t.net/addgene:222882 ; RRID:Addgene_222882)
